>Addgene plasmid #63027 | Or30a-Gal4 | addgene partial sequence | sequence record 108850 | pCasper-F 5'-gggttttattaacttacat-3'
CGCCGGGGATCAGATCCGCGGCCGCGAATTCACTAGTGATTATGTGCCCCTTTTTCCAGCGAGCGTAACT
ATCCATTCGTAGCTTTCGCAGGATGACAGAATTCACCGGCTGTTAACTTCATTCGAAATTCAAAAAGCCC
TATTCAATGTGACAGCCCCCAGGCCACGGAAATTTTCTCGATAGCAAATCCATTAAAATATCAACAAAAC
TCAACGATGTAGGACATCAAAATGTAATTTTCGGCTTGGGCACAGCTTGTGCATAATAATGAGCTTAGGT
CTGAGGTGGAAATGTGCTGAGATTTTCTCTTTTTTGCCCTAAGCCTTTTGCTTAACCGCAGGTGTTTTCT
GCTGGGTTATTTTCATAATAATTATGCATAGATTAGATGTACTCAAGACAGCTTACATGACAAATAAACG
AGCTTTAGCGTGGTCTAGACTTAAATTTATTTTAAAGAATAACAACTGTGCAGCATATTTTATTATGTTT
CTCTGGTACTTGGCACGTTTCATCTGAAAACCCGATGACTCAATTTAGATCCAGACACATTTTTTCTACA
CGATAGAGAGAAAATGGAAAAGGAAAATTCGTTCATTGATTTTCATTAGCCAAACAGAATTTCCGTTTCC
TTTCTCGAAAACCCGACATTTTACCAATTCCAGAGTTAAGCTAGACCGGAGCCCAAGTTCAAGGGGAAAG
TGAAAAATCTCAGACACAAATAAAGCTTCCACTTGCATACCTGATGTCACTTTGTTCTCATACAATGTTT
TTGGGTTTTTGACTTTAACTTTCCAGCAGCAGTATCTCCATAGCTTGCCACAGCCCCTGACATGAACTAA
TTGCAAGTTATTTTCCCCAACTCCGCCTGTGGCTGCCACTGCTGCTCCTGCAGCTCCTGTTGATGTCCTT
GCATGCCTGTGGAGCAGTTTTACATTATTTTATTTCTGACCGGGTCTGCAGTGGTTTTGGCTTCCCTTT
