>Addgene plasmid #63027 | Or30a-Gal4 | addgene partial sequence | sequence record 108852 | GAL4Nterm-R 5'-tcagatgtgccctagtcagc-3'
GGGAGAGTAGCGACACTCCCAGTTGTTCTTCAGACACTTGGCGCACTTCGGTTTTTCTTTGGAGCACTTG
AGCTTTTTAAGTCGGCAAATATCGCATGCTTGTTCGATAGAAGACAGAAGCTTGATATCGCCTCCCAGAC
CGGCAACGAAAATCACGTTCTTGTTGGTCAAAGTAAACGACATGGTGACTTCTTTTTTGCTTTAGCAGGC
TCTTTCGATCCCCGGGAATTGGTCGACTCTAGCGGTACCGTACCCTAGAGGATCGCTCGAGGTTTAAACA
GATCTGCATGCTCTAGAGGATCCAGATCCACTAGTGGCCTATGCGGCCGCGGGAATTCGATTATTGTCTG
CGTCAATATCCACAATGGTGTGAATTTCACAGCCAATTTCGGCTTCGTTATATAGGTGCTCAAGTGATTA
GGGGTGGGATTTGTCTGTCTTGTCGTGATGTCATCATAATTAGCACTTAATTAATGGGGCTACATCGTGA
TTGTGTTAGGGCAAATGTGTTAATTAGCCATCCAAAGGGTATTATTAGAGGTGTAAAGAATACTATAGGA
TATTTAGGTCATTCGATAAAGGACACGTTCAGTTTTTAGGCAGCACAGGTCTTTAAATTTCTTAAACTTA
AAGTCAGTTTGAGTAATTCGTTTGAGAAGTTTCAAGGACTTCATTTAACCTCAAGTTCCAAGAAAAAACA
TCTCAACATCTTCATTTTTCATGACCGTCCCTCTGTACTCCGATAAAAAATCTTAATCGGTGGCAATTTG
TCTGTTTCCCAGCCGGACGAACCTATAGAAATCCCAAAACCCTCAAGCCAACAAAAGGCGTTCAAAGAGC
AACCTTTTTCATTATAGTCCAACAACAACCCACTACACATGTTGCAGACTCCCAATCTGTGTGCCAATTA
CAAGTTGTAGACCCTCGACTTTCTTTGAACTTTGA
