[The description below was written by a language model from this plasmid's Addgene catalogue record.]
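Description:
Or30a-Gal4 is an insect expression plasmid built on the pCasperAUG-Gal4-X backbone (about 12 kb without insert) and designed to drive the yeast transcription factor Gal4 in the expression pattern of the Drosophila melanogaster odorant receptor gene Or30a. It is propagated in E. coli under ampicillin selection; the record gives no information on copy number, and no feature table is available, so the bacterial origin and any fly transformation marker or transposon ends carried by the backbone are not itemised. The pCasper name suggests a P-element-type vector for germline transformation of flies, but the record itself does not state this.

The insert is roughly 9.1 kb of Or30a promoter sequence from D. melanogaster, cloned as a NotI fragment with both sites retained, immediately 5' of the Gal4 coding region. Because the same enzyme flanks both ends, the fragment could in principle have been inserted in either direction, and the stated purpose implies the orientation that places the regulatory sequence upstream of Gal4. The backbone supplies the coding sequence: the first 18 amino acids of Drosophila ADH fused to full-length yeast Gal4 (residues 1–881), an arrangement in which the ADH leader provides the start codon for translation, consistent with the "AUG" in the vector name.

In use, the construct serves as the driver half of the binary Gal4/UAS system. Flies carrying it express Gal4 in cells where the Or30a regulatory sequences are active, so that any UAS-linked reporter or effector transgene is switched on selectively in those cells. The associated work concerns chemotaxis behaviour mediated by individual larval olfactory neurons, indicating its use for labelling or manipulating defined olfactory sensory neurons.
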