Addgene plasmid #63027: Or30a-Gal4
Purpose: To express Gal4 in the pattern of the Drosophila melanogaster odorant receptor Or30a, using the promoter sequences of the gene cloned 5' of Gal4
Depositing lab: Leslie Vosshall. Depositing organization: Rockefeller University. Publication: Chemotaxis behavior mediated by single larval olfactory neurons in Drosophila. Fishilevich E, Domingos AI, Asahina K, Naef F, Vosshall LB, Louis M. Curr Biol. 2005 Dec 6;15(23):2086-96. 10.1016/j.cub.2005.11.016 PubMed 16332533.
Backbone
  Vector backbone: pCasperAUG-Gal4-X
  Backbone manufacturer: Leslie Vosshall Lab
  Backbone size w/o insert (bp): 12000
  Vector type: Insect Expression
Growth in bacteria
  Bacterial resistance: Ampicillin, 100 μg/mL
  Growth temperature: 37°C
  Growth strain: DH5alpha
  Copy number: Unknown
Gene/Insert
  Gene/Insert name: Drosophila melanogaster Or30a promoter
  Species: D. melanogaster (fly)
  Insert size (bp): 9148
  Tag / fusion protein: Drosophila ADH (aa's 1-18) fused to Yeast Gal4 (aa's 1-881) (C terminal on backbone)
  Cloning method: Restriction Enzyme; 5′ cloning site NotI (not destroyed); 3′ cloning site NotI (not destroyed)
  Sequencing primers: 5′ pCasper-F 5'-gggttttattaacttacat-3'; 3′ GAL4Nterm-R 5'-tcagatgtgccctagtcagc-3'
Terms and licenses: Academic/Nonprofit Terms; Industry Terms: Not Available to Industry
How to cite: Or30a-Gal4 was a gift from Leslie Vosshall (Addgene plasmid # 63027 ; http://n2t.net/addgene:63027 ; RRID:Addgene_63027)
